Addgene plasmid #13029: pGL3-ELAM-luc
Depositing lab: Doug Golenbock. Depositing organization: University of Massachusetts, Worcester.
Backbone
  Vector backbone: pGL3
  Backbone size w/o insert (bp): 5000
  Vector type: Mammalian Expression, Luciferase
  Selectable markers: Neomycin (select with G418)
Growth in bacteria
  Bacterial resistance: Ampicillin, 100 μg/mL
  Growth temperature: 37°C
  Growth strain: DH5alpha
  Copy number: High Copy
Gene/Insert
  Gene/Insert name: ELAM (alt name: ELAM-1)
  Species: H. sapiens (human)
  Entrez Gene: SELE (a.k.a. CD62E, ELAM, ELAM1, ESEL, LECAM2, selectin-e)
  Tag / fusion protein: Luc
  Cloning method: Restriction Enzyme; 5′ cloning site ??? (unknown if destroyed); 3′ cloning site ??? (unknown if destroyed)
  Sequencing primers: 5′ RVprimer3; 3′ lucNrev
Terms and licenses: Academic/Nonprofit Terms; Industry Terms: Not Available to Industry
How to cite: pGL3-ELAM-luc was a gift from Doug Golenbock (Addgene plasmid # 13029 ; http://n2t.net/addgene:13029 ; RRID:Addgene_13029)
