[The description below was written by a language model from this plasmid's Addgene catalogue record and pLannotate feature annotations shown in this document.]
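Description:
pGL3-ELAM-luc is a mammalian luciferase reporter plasmid built on the pGL3 backbone, in which regulatory sequence from the human E-selectin gene (SELE, also known as ELAM-1 or CD62E) is placed in front of firefly luciferase. The sequenced record is about 5.3 kb. It is maintained in E. coli as a high-copy plasmid through a ColE1/pUC-type origin and selected with ampicillin via the β-lactamase gene and its own promoter. An f1 phage origin is also present, which allows single-stranded DNA production.

The feature table shows the typical pGL3 layout. A synthetic poly(A) signal and an RNA polymerase II transcriptional pause site sit upstream of the cloning region to suppress read-through transcription from the backbone. They are followed by an unannotated stretch of roughly 300 bp immediately before the luc+ coding sequence. This gap is where the ELAM insert would be expected to lie, although the annotation does not label it and the cloning sites are recorded as unknown. Downstream of luciferase are an SV40 poly(A) signal and fragments of SV40 large T antigen and the SV40 enhancer/early promoter, annotated on the opposite strand. Small remnants of tetracycline-resistance and lacZα sequences are also present.

The catalogue lists neomycin/G418 as a mammalian selectable marker, but no neomycin resistance gene appears in the feature table, so this entry is not supported by the sequence annotation. "Luc" is listed as a tag, but here it serves as the reporter rather than as a fusion partner. The record does not state a purpose; constructs of this design are used in transfected cells to read out E-selectin promoter activity as luciferase signal.
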