Features (pLannotate 1.2.2; 12 found; start..end, strand, type, name):
      8..56      +  polyA_signal   poly(A) signal: synthetic polyadenylation signal
     70..161     +  misc_feature   pause site: RNA polymerase II transcriptional pause signal from the human α2 globin gene
    487..2139    +  CDS            luciferase: firefly luciferase; luc+; enhanced luc+ version of the luciferase gene
   2180..2301    -  polyA_signal   SV40 poly(A) signal: SV40 polyadenylation signal
   2324..2392    -  CDS            large T antigen (fragment): large T antigen from SV40 (simian virus 40)
   2414..2648    -  promoter       SV40 promoter (fragment): SV40 enhancer and early promoter
   2654..2786    +  CDS            TcR (fragment): tetracycline efflux protein; tet; confers resistance to tetracycline
   2966..3554    -  rep_origin     ori: high-copy-number ColE1/pMB1/pBR322/pUC origin of replication
   3725..4585    -  CDS            AmpR: β-lactamase; bla; confers resistance to ampicillin, carbenicillin, and related antibiotics
   4586..4690    -  promoter       AmpR promoter: bla
   4717..5145    +  rep_origin     f1 ori (sequence partly withheld): f1 bacteriophage origin of replication; arrow indicates direction of (+) strand synthesis
   5177..5244    -  CDS            lacZα (fragment): LacZα fragment of β-galactosidase; lacZ fragment
>Addgene plasmid #13029 | pGL3-ELAM-luc | addgene full sequence | sequence record 469496 | Addgene NGS Result
CGGCCGCAATAAAATATCTTTATTTTCATTACATCTGTGTGTTGGTTTTTTGTGTGAATCGATAGTACTA
ACATACGCTCTCCATCAAAACAAAACGAAACAAAACAAACTAGCAAAATAGGCTGTCCCCAGTGCAAGTG
CAGGTGCCAGAACATTTCTCTATCGATAGGTACCGAGCTCTTACGCGTGCTAGAATCATGCATTTTTGTC
ATATTAATAAAATTGCATATACGATATAAAGGCATGGACAAAGGTGAAGTAGCTTCAAGAGACAGAGTTT
CTGACATCATTGTAATTTTAAGCATCGTGGATATTCCCGGGAAAGTTTTTGGATGCCATTGGGGATTTCC
TCTTTACTGGATGTGGACAATATCCTCCTATAAGCTTGGGGATTACATAGTTCAGGACTTGGGCATAAAA
GGCAGAGCAGGGCACGGATCTGGATCTAAGTAAGCTTGGCATTCCGGTACTGTTGGTAAAGCCACCATGG
AAGACGCCAAAAACATAAAGAAAGGCCCGGCGCCATTCTATCCGCTGGAAGATGGAACCGCTGGAGAGCA
ACTGCATAAGGCTATGAAGAGATACGCCCTGGTTCCTGGAACAATTGCTTTTACAGATGCACATATCGAG
GTGGACATCACTTACGCTGAGTACTTCGAAATGTCCGTTCGGTTGGCAGAAGCTATGAAACGATATGGGC
TGAATACAAATCACAGAATCGTCGTATGCAGTGAAAACTCTCTTCAATTCTTTATGCCGGTGTTGGGCGC
GTTATTTATCGGAGTTGCAGTTGCGCCCGCGAACGACATTTATAATGAACGTGAATTGCTCAACAGTATG
GGCATTTCGCAGCCTACCGTGGTGTTCGTTTCCAAAAAGGGGTTGCAAAAAATTTTGAACGTGCAAAAAA
AGCTCCCAATCATCCAAAAAATTATTATCATGGATTCTAAAACGGATTACCAGGGATTTCAGTCGATGTA
CACGTTCGTCACATCTCATCTACCTCCCGGTTTTAATGAATACGATTTTGTGCCAGAGTCCTTCGATAGG
GACAAGACAATTGCACTGATCATGAACTCCTCTGGATCTACTGGTCTGCCTAAAGGTGTCGCTCTGCCTC
ATAGAACTGCCTGCGTGAGATTCTCGCATGCCAGAGATCCTATTTTTGGCAATCAAATCATTCCGGATAC
TGCGATTTTAAGTGTTGTTCCATTCCATCACGGTTTTGGAATGTTTACTACACTCGGATATTTGATATGT
GGATTTCGAGTCGTCTTAATGTATAGATTTGAAGAAGAGCTGTTTCTGAGGAGCCTTCAGGATTACAAGA
TTCAAAGTGCGCTGCTGGTGCCAACCCTATTCTCCTTCTTCGCCAAAAGCACTCTGATTGACAAATACGA
TTTATCTAATTTACACGAAATTGCTTCTGGTGGCGCTCCCCTCTCTAAGGAAGTCGGGGAAGCGGTTGCC
AAGAGGTTCCATCTGCCAGGTATCAGGCAAGGATATGGGCTCACTGAGACTACATCAGCTATTCTGATTA
CACCCGAGGGGGATGATAAACCGGGCGCGGTCGGTAAAGTTGTTCCATTTTTTGAAGCGAAGGTTGTGGA
TCTGGATACCGGGAAAACGCTGGGCGTTAATCAAAGAGGCGAACTGTGTGTGAGAGGTCCTATGATTATG
TCCGGTTATGTAAACAATCCGGAAGCGACCAACGCCTTGATTGACAAGGATGGATGGCTACATTCTGGAG
ACATAGCTTACTGGGACGAAGACGAACACTTCTTCATCGTTGACCGCCTGAAGTCTCTGATTAAGTACAA
AGGCTATCAGGTGGCTCCCGCTGAATTGGAATCCATCTTGCTCCAACACCCCAACATCTTCGACGCAGGT
GTCGCAGGTCTTCCCGACGATGACGCCGGTGAACTTCCCGCCGCCGTTGTTGTTTTGGAGCACGGAAAGA
CGATGACGGAAAAAGAGATCGTGGATTACGTCGCCAGTCAAGTAACAACCGCGAAAAAGTTGCGCGGAGG
AGTTGTGTTTGTGGACGAAGTACCGAAAGGTCTTACCGGAAAACTCGACGCAAGAAAAATCAGAGAGATC
CTCATAAAGGCCAAGAAGGGCGGAAAGATCGCCGTGTAATTCTAGAGTCGGGGCGGCCGGCCGCTTCGAG
CAGACATGATAAGATACATTGATGAGTTTGGACAAACCACAACTAGAATGCAGTGAAAAAAATGCTTTAT
TTGTGAAATTTGTGATGCTATTGCTTTATTTGTAACCATTATAAGCTGCAATAAACAAGTTAACAACAAC
AATTGCATTCATTTTATGTTTCAGGTTCAGGGGGAGGTGTGGGAGGTTTTTTAAAGCAAGTAAAACCTCT
ACAAATGTGGTAAAATCGATAAGGATCTGAACGATGGAGCGGAGAATGGGCGGAACTGGGCGGAGTTAGG
GGCGGGATGGGCGGAGTTAGGGGCGGGACTATGGTTGCTGACTAATTGAGATGCATGCTTTGCATACTTC
TGCCTGCTGGGGAGCCTGGGGACTTTCCACACCTGGTTGCTGACTAATTGAGATGCATGCTTTGCATACT
TCTGCCTGCTGGGGAGCCTGGGGACTTTCCACACCCTAACTGACACACATTCCACAGCGGATCCGTCGAC
CGATGCCCTTGAGAGCCTTCAACCCAGTCAGCTCCTTCCGGTGGGCGCGGGGCATGACTATCGTCGCCGC
ACTTATGACTGTCTTCTTTATCATGCAACTCGTAGGACAGGTGCCGGCAGCGCTCTTCCGCTTCCTCGCT
CACTGACTCGCTGCGCTCGGTCGTTCGGCTGCGGCGAGCGGTATCAGCTCACTCAAAGGCGGTAATACGG
TTATCCACAGAATCAGGGGATAACGCAGGAAAGAACATGTGAGCAAAAGGCCAGCAAAAGGCCAGGAACC
GTAAAAAGGCCGCGTTGCTGGCGTTTTTCCATAGGCTCCGCCCCCCTGACGAGCATCACAAAAATCGACG
CTCAAGTCAGAGGTGGCGAAACCCGACAGGACTATAAAGATACCAGGCGTTTCCCCCTGGAAGCTCCCTC
GTGCGCTCTCCTGTTCCGACCCTGCCGCTTACCGGATACCTGTCCGCCTTTCTCCCTTCGGGAAGCGTGG
CGCTTTCTCATAGCTCACGCTGTAGGTATCTCAGTTCGGTGTAGGTCGTTCGCTCCAAGCTGGGCTGTGT
GCACGAACCCCCCGTTCAGCCCGACCGCTGCGCCTTATCCGGTAACTATCGTCTTGAGTCCAACCCGGTA
AGACACGACTTATCGCCACTGGCAGCAGCCACTGGTAACAGGATTAGCAGAGCGAGGTATGTAGGCGGTG
CTACAGAGTTCTTGAAGTGGTGGCCTAACTACGGCTACACTAGAAGAACAGTATTTGGTATCTGCGCTCT
GCTGAAGCCAGTTACCTTCGGAAAAAGAGTTGGTAGCTCTTGATCCGGCAAACAAACCACCGCTGGTAGC
GGTGGTTTTTTTGTTTGCAAGCAGCAGATTACGCGCAGAAAAAAAGGATCTCAAGAAGATCCTTTGATCT
TTTCTACGGGGTCTGACGCTCAGTGGAACGAAAACTCACGTTAAGGGATTTTGGTCATGAGATTATCAAA
AAGGATCTTCACCTAGATCCTTTTAAATTAAAAATGAAGTTTTAAATCAATCTAAAGTATATATGAGTAA
ACTTGGTCTGACAGTTACCAATGCTTAATCAGTGAGGCACCTATCTCAGCGATCTGTCTATTTCGTTCAT
CCATAGTTGCCTGACTCCCCGTCGTGTAGATAACTACGATACGGGAGGGCTTACCATCTGGCCCCAGTGC
TGCAATGATACCGCGAGACCCACGCTCACCGGCTCCAGATTTATCAGCAATAAACCAGCCAGCCGGAAGG
GCCGAGCGCAGAAGTGGTCCTGCAACTTTATCCGCCTCCATCCAGTCTATTAATTGTTGCCGGGAAGCTA
GAGTAAGTAGTTCGCCAGTTAATAGTTTGCGCAACGTTGTTGCCATTGCTACAGGCATCGTGGTGTCACG
CTCGTCGTTTGGTATGGCTTCATTCAGCTCCGGTTCCCAACGATCAAGGCGAGTTACATGATCCCCCATG
TTGTGCAAAAAAGCGGTTAGCTCCTTCGGTCCTCCGATCGTTGTCAGAAGTAAGTTGGCCGCAGTGTTAT
CACTCATGGTTATGGCAGCACTGCATAATTCTCTTACTGTCATGCCATCCGTAAGATGCTTTTCTGTGAC
TGGTGAGTACTCAACCAAGTCATTCTGAGAATAGTGTATGCGGCGACCGAGTTGCTCTTGCCCGGCGTCA
ATACGGGATAATACCGCGCCACATAGCAGAACTTTAAAAGTGCTCATCATTGGAAAACGTTCTTCGGGGC
GAAAACTCTCAAGGATCTTACCGCTGTTGAGATCCAGTTCGATGTAACCCACTCGTGCACCCAACTGATC
TTCAGCATCTTTTACTTTCACCAGCGTTTCTGGGTGAGCAAAAACAGGAAGGCAAAATGCCGCAAAAAAG
GGAATAAGGGCGACACGGAAATGTTGAATACTCATACTCTTCCTTTTTCAATATTATTGAAGCATTTATC
AGGGTTATTGTCTCATGAGCGGATACATATTTGAATGTATTTAGAAAAATAAACAAATAGGGGTTCCGCG
CACATTTCCCCGAAAAGTGCCACCTG
[124 nt withheld, positions 4717-4840]
C
[91 nt withheld, positions 4842-4932]
A
[49 nt withheld, positions 4934-4982]
CCTTTGACGTTGGAGTCCACGTTCTTT
[37 nt withheld, positions 5010-5046]
ACCCTATCTCGGTCTATTCTTTTGATTTATAAGGGATTTTGCCGATTTCGGCCTATTGGTTAAAAAATGA
GCTGATTTAACAAAAATTTAACGCGAATTTTAACAAAATATTAACGCTTACAATTTGCCATTCGCCATTC
AGGCTGCGCAACTGTTGGGAAGGGCGATCGGTGCGGGCCTCTTCGCTATTACGCCAGCCCAAGCTACCAT
GATAAGTAAGTAATATTAAGGTACGGGAGGTACTTGGAG
