>Addgene plasmid #13029 | pGL3-ELAM-luc | addgene partial sequence | sequence record 19714 | RVprimer3 5'-CTAGCAAAATAGGCTGTCCC-3'
AGAATCATGCATTTTTGTCATATTAATAAAATTGCATATACGATATAAAGGCATGGACAAAGGTGAAGTA
GCTTCAAGAGACAGAGTTTCTGACATCATTGTAATTTTAAGCATCGTGGATATTCCCGGGAAAGTTTTTG
GATGCCATTGGGGATTTCCTCTTTACTGGATGTGGACAATATCCTCCTATAAGCTTGGGGATTACATAGT
TCAGGACTTGGGCATAAAAGGCAGAGCAGGGCACGGATCTGGATCTAAGTAAGCTTGGCATTCCGGTACT
GTTGGTAAAGCCACCATGGAAGACGCCAAAAACATAAAGAAAGGCCCGGCGCCATTCTATCCGCTGGAAG
ATGGAACCGCTGGAGAGCAACTGCATAAGGCTATGAAGAGATACGCCCTGGTTCCTGGAACAATTGCTTT
TACAGATGCACATATCGAGGTGGACATCACTTACGCTGAGTACTTCGAAATGTCCGTTCGGTTGGCAGAA
GCTATGAAACGATATGGGCTGAATACAAATCACAGAATCGTCGTATGCAGTGAAAACTCTCTTCAATTCT
TTATGCCGGTGTTGGGCGCGTTATTTATCGGAGTTGCAGTTGCGCCCGCGAACGACATTTATAATGAACG
TGAATTGCTCAACAGTATGGGCATTTCGCAGCCTACCGTGGTGTTCGTTTCC
